Addgene plasmid #80094: pWUKI Cas1 V190I Cas2
Purpose: Encodes Cas1 V190I and Cas2
Depositing lab: George Church. Depositing organization: Harvard Medical School. Publication: Molecular recordings by directed CRISPR spacer acquisition. Shipman SL, Nivala J, Macklis JD, Church GM. Science. 2016 Jun 9. pii: aaf1175. 10.1126/science.aaf1175 PubMed 27284167.
Backbone
  Vector backbone: pCDF-1b
  Total vector size (bp): 6068
  Vector type: Bacterial Expression
Growth in bacteria
  Bacterial resistance: Spectinomycin, 50 μg/mL
  Growth temperature: 37°C
  Growth strain: DH5alpha
  Copy number: Unknown
Gene/Insert 1
  Gene/Insert name: Cas1
  Mutation: V190I
  Entrez Gene: cas1 (a.k.a. b2755, ECK2750, ygbT)
Gene/Insert 2
  Gene/Insert name: Cas2
  Entrez Gene: cas2 (a.k.a. b2754, ECK2749, ygbF)
Gene/Insert 3
  Gene/Insert name: CRISPR Array
Terms and licenses: Academic/Nonprofit Terms; Industry Terms: Not Available to Industry
How to cite: pWUKI Cas1 V190I Cas2 was a gift from George Church (Addgene plasmid # 80094 ; http://n2t.net/addgene:80094 ; RRID:Addgene_80094)
