[The description below was written by a language model from this plasmid's Addgene catalogue record and pLannotate feature annotations shown in this document.]
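Description:
pWUKI Cas1 V190I Cas2 is a 6,068 bp bacterial expression plasmid built on the pCDF-1b backbone. It replicates in E. coli from the CloDF13 (CDF) origin, which is compatible with other common origins and so lets it be maintained alongside additional plasmids. Selection is with spectinomycin, through the aadA (SmR) gene driven by the AmpR promoter. The backbone also carries lacI under its own promoter, supplying the lac repressor.

The main payload is an IPTG-inducible operon. A T7 promoter with an adjacent lac operator and the T7 gene 10 ribosome binding site drives the E. coli cas1 gene (ygbT), recorded as carrying a V190I substitution. It is followed almost immediately by cas2 (ygbF) and, further downstream, the T7 terminator. Expression therefore needs a host that provides T7 RNA polymerase. The S-Tag and SET1 fragments annotated after cas2 appear to be vector remnants rather than stated fusions.

Downstream of this operon, the feature table shows a second region with a CAP binding site, lac promoter and lac operator, followed by sequences annotated as SUMO and a kanamycin resistance (KanR) coding sequence. The catalogue lists a CRISPR array as a third insert, but the automated annotation does not mark one, and the record does not explain how the array relates to the lac promoter–KanR region.

Cas1 and Cas2 form the complex that integrates new spacers into CRISPR arrays. The plasmid comes from work on molecular recording by directed spacer acquisition, where Cas1 variants such as V190I were presumably tested for altered acquisition behaviour. The record itself does not describe the effect of the mutation.
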