Features (pLannotate 1.2.2; 21 found; start..end, strand, type, name):
      1..19      +  promoter       T7 promoter: promoter for bacteriophage T7 RNA polymerase
     20..44      +  protein_bind   lac operator: The lac repressor binds to the lac operator to inhibit transcription in E. coli. This inhibition can be relieved by adding lactose or isopropyl-β-D-thiogalactopyranoside (IPTG). lac repressor encoded by lacI
     59..81      +  RBS            RBS: efficient ribosome binding site from bacteriophage T7 gene 10 (Olins and Rangwala, 1989)
     88..1002    +  CDS            ygbT: CAS1_ECOLI - Also known as cas1. Experimental evidence at protein level: Swiss-Prot protein existence level 1. CRISPR (clustered regularly interspaced short palindromic repeat), is an adaptive immune system that provides protection against mobile genetic elements (viruses, transposable elements and conjugative plasmids) (PubMed:21255106, PubMed:24920831, PubMed:24793649). CRISPR clusters contain sequences complementary to antecedent mobile elements and target invading nucleic acids. CRISPR clusters are transcribed and processed into CRISPR RNA (crRNA). The Cas1-Cas2 complex is involved in CRIS
   1007..1288    +  CDS            ygbF (sequence withheld): CAS2_ECOLI - Also known as cas2. Experimental evidence at protein level: Swiss-Prot protein existence level 1. CRISPR (clustered regularly interspaced short palindromic repeat), is an adaptive immune system that provides protection against mobile genetic elements (viruses, transposable elements and conjugative plasmids) (PubMed:21255106, PubMed:24920831, PubMed:24793649). CRISPR clusters contain sequences complementary to antecedent mobile elements and target invading nucleic acids. CRISPR clusters are transcribed and processed into CRISPR RNA (crRNA). The Cas1-Cas2 complex is involved in CRIS
   1313..1354    +  CDS            S-Tag (fragment): affinity and epitope tag derived from pancreatic ribonuclease A
   1384..1401    +  CDS            SET1 (fragment): solubility-enhancement tag derived from T7 phage gene 10B
   1409..1456    +  terminator     T7 terminator: transcription terminator for bacteriophage T7 RNA polymerase
   1557..1578    +  protein_bind   CAP binding site: CAP binding activates transcription in the presence of cAMP. E. coli catabolite activator protein
   1593..1623    +  promoter       lac promoter: promoter for the E. coli lac operon
   1631..1647    +  protein_bind   lac operator: The lac repressor binds to the lac operator to inhibit transcription in E. coli. This inhibition can be relieved by adding lactose or isopropyl-β-D-thiogalactopyranoside (IPTG). lac repressor encoded by lacI
   1682..1969    +  CDS            SUMO: cleavable ubiquitin-like protein tag; S. cerevisiae SMT3 (truncated and modified); modified to prevent cleavage by eukaryotic SUMO proteases
   2080..2892    +  CDS            KanR: aminoglycoside phosphotransferase; aph(3')-Ia; confers resistance to kanamycin in bacteria or G418 (Geneticin®) in eukaryotes
   2984..3775    -  CDS            SmR: aminoglycoside adenylyltransferase (Murphy, 1985); aadA; confers resistance to spectinomycin and streptomycin
   3776..3867    -  promoter       AmpR promoter: bla
   3915..4653    -  rep_origin     CloDF13 ori: Plasmids containing the CloDF13 (CDF) origin of replication can be propagated in E. coli cells that contain additional plasmids with compatible origins.
   4750..4814    -  CDS            TcR (fragment): tetracycline efflux protein; tet; confers resistance to tetracycline
   4829..4850    -  protein_bind   CAP binding site: CAP binding activates transcription in the presence of cAMP. E. coli catabolite activator protein
   4863..5945    -  CDS            lacI: lac repressor; lacI; The lac repressor binds to the lac operator to inhibit transcription in E. coli. This inhibition can be relieved by adding lactose or isopropyl-β-D-thiogalactopyranoside (IPTG).
   5946..6023    -  promoter       lacI promoter: lacI
   6031..6066    -  CDS            TcR (fragment): tetracycline efflux protein; tet; confers resistance to tetracycline
>Addgene plasmid #80094 | pWUKI Cas1 V190I Cas2 | depositor full sequence | sequence record 150468 | pWUKI Cas1 V190I Cas2 sequence 6068 bps
TAATACGACTCACTATAGGGGAATTGTGAGCGGATAACAATTCCCCTGTAGAAATAATTTTGTTTAACTT
TAATAAGGAGATATACCATGACCTGGCTTCCCCTTAATCCCATTCCACTCAAAGATCGCGTCTCCATGAT
CTTTCTGCAATATGGGCAGATCGATGTAATAGATGGCGCGTTTGTACTTATCGACAAGACAGGGATCCGC
ACTCATATTCCTGTTGGCTCGGTTGCCTGCATCATGCTGGAACCTGGTACACGGGTTTCGCATGCAGCTG
TACGCCTGGCTGCGCAAGTTGGAACATTGTTGGTATGGGTGGGGGAAGCGGGCGTTCGTGTTTATGCTTC
TGGTCAGCCTGGAGGTGCGCGTTCAGATAAGCTGCTCTATCAGGCAAAACTTGCTCTGGATGAAGATTTG
CGTCTGAAGGTCGTACGTAAAATGTTTGAACTTCGGTTTGGAGAACCTGCGCCTGCCCGGCGCTCCGTAG
AGCAACTCAGAGGTATAGAAGGCAGTCGCGTGCGGGCAACCTACGCACTTCTGGCGAAGCAATACGGCGT
GACATGGAATGGACGTCGCTACGATCCGAAAGACTGGGAAAAGGGCGATACGATCAACCAATGCATTAGC
GCTGCAACTTCCTGTTTATACGGCATAACTGAAGCGGCGATACTTGCAGCTGGTTATGCACCAGCTATTG
GGTTTGTGCATACAGGAAAGCCTCTTTCCTTTGTTTACGATATTGCAGACATCATTAAATTTGACACTGT
TGTACCGAAAGCTTTTGAGATAGCGCGTCGTAACCCTGGTGAGCCGGACCGGGAAGTCCGTTTGGCGTGC
AGGGATATTTTTCGCAGTAGTAAAACATTAGCCAAATTGATTCCGCTTATAGAGGACGTGCTTGCCGCTG
GAGAAATACAACCGCCGGCCCCACCTGAAGATGCACAGCCTGTTGCCATTCCGCTTCCTGTTTCACTGGG
AGATGCAGGCCATCGGAGTAGCTGAA
[282 nt withheld, positions 1007-1288]
TGAGCGGCCGCACTCGAGTCTGGTAAAGAAACCGCTGCTGCGAAATTTGAACGCCAGCACATGGACTCGT
CTACTAGCGCAGCTTAATTAACCTAGGCTGCTGCCACCGCTGAGCAATAACTAGCATAACCCCTTGGGGC
CTCTAAACGGGTCTTGAGGGGTTTTTTGCTGAAACCTCAGGCATTTGAGAAGCACACGGTCACACTGCTT
CCGGTAGTCAATAAACCGGTAAACCAGCAATAGACATAAGCGGTGAGCGCAACGCAATTAATGTGAGTTA
GCTCACTCATTAGGCACCCCAGGCTTTACACTTTATGCTTCCGGCTCGTATGTTGTGTGGAATTGTGAGC
GGATAACAATTTCACACAGGAAACAGCTATGGGGTCCCTGCAGGACTCAGAAGTCAATCAAGAAGCTAAG
CCAGAGGTCAAGCCAGAAGTCAAGCCTGAGACTCACATCAATTTAAAGGTGTCCGATGGATCTTCAGAGA
TCTTCTTCAAGATCAAAAAGACCACTCCTTTAAGAAGGCTGATGGAAGCGTTCGCTAAAAGACAGGGTAA
GGAAATGGACTCCTTAAGATTCTTGTACGACGGTATTAGAATTCAAGCTGATCAGGCCCCTGAAGATTTG
GACATGGAGGATAACGATATTATTGAGGCTCACCGCGAACAGATTGGAGGTCGGTTTATCCCCGCTGGCG
CGGGGAACTCTCTAAAAGTATACATTTGTTCTTAAAGCATTTTTTCCCATACAAACAACCCACCAACCTT
AATGTAACAGGATCTGGCAGTAGCCATATTCAACGGGAAACGTCTTGCTCTAGGCCGCGATTAAATTCCA
ACATGGATGCTGATTTATATGGGTATAAATGGGCTCGCGATAATGTCGGGCAATCAGGTGCGACAATCTA
TCGATTGTATGGGAAGCCCGATGCGCCAGAGTTGTTTCTGAAACATGGCAAAGGTAGCGTTGCCAATGAT
GTTACAGATGAGATGGTCAGACTAAACTGGCTGACGGAATTTATGCCTCTTCCGACCATCAAGCATTTTA
TCCGTACTCCTGATGATGCATGGTTACTCACCACTGCGATCCCCGGGAAAACAGCATTCCAGGTATTAGA
AGAATATCCTGATTCAGGTGAAAATATTGTTGATGCGCTGGCAGTGTTCCTGCGCCGGTTGCATTCGATT
CCTGTTTGTAATTGTCCTTTTAACAGCGACCGCGTATTTCGTCTCGCTCAGGCGCAATCACGAATGAATA
ACGGTTTGGTTGATGCGAGTGATTTTGATGACGAGCGTAATGGCTGGCCTGTTGAACAAGTCTGGAAAGA
AATGCATAAACTTTTGCCATTCTCACCGGATTCAGTCGTCACTCATGGTGATTTCTCACTTGATAACCTT
ATTTTTGACGAGGGGAAATTAATAGGTTGTATTGATGTTGGACGAGTCGGAATCGCAGACCGATACCAGG
ATCTTGCCATCCTATGGAACTGCCTCGGTGAGTTTTCTCCTTCATTACAGAAACGGCTTTTTCAAAAATA
TGGTATTGATAATCCTGATATGAATAAATTGCAGTTTCATTTGATGCTCGATGAGTTTTTCTAATAACCG
CTATTTAACGACCCTGCCCTGAACCGACGACCGGGTCATCGTGGCCGGATCTTGCGGCCCCTCGGCTTGA
ACGAATTGTTAGACATTATTTGCCGACTACCTTGGTGATCTCGCCTTTCACGTAGTGGACAAATTCTTCC
AACTGATCTGCGCGCGAGGCCAAGCGATCTTCTTCTTGTCCAAGATAAGCCTGTCTAGCTTCAAGTATGA
CGGGCTGATACTGGGCCGGCAGGCGCTCCATTGCCCAGTCGGCAGCGACATCCTTCGGCGCGATTTTGCC
GGTTACTGCGCTGTACCAAATGCGGGACAACGTAAGCACTACATTTCGCTCATCGCCAGCCCAGTCGGGC
GGCGAGTTCCATAGCGTTAAGGTTTCATTTAGCGCCTCAAATAGATCCTGTTCAGGAACCGGATCAAAGA
GTTCCTCCGCCGCTGGACCTACCAAGGCAACGCTATGTTCTCTTGCTTTTGTCAGCAAGATAGCCAGATC
AATGTCGATCGTGGCTGGCTCGAAGATACCTGCAAGAATGTCATTGCGCTGCCATTCTCCAAATTGCAGT
TCGCGCTTAGCTGGATAACGCCACGGAATGATGTCGTCGTGCACAACAATGGTGACTTCTACAGCGCGGA
GAATCTCGCTCTCTCCAGGGGAAGCCGAAGTTTCCAAAAGGTCGTTGATCAAAGCTCGCCGCGTTGTTTC
ATCAAGCCTTACGGTCACCGTAACCAGCAAATCAATATCACTGTGTGGCTTCAGGCCGCCATCCACTGCG
GAGCCGTACAAATGTACGGCCAGCAACGTCGGTTCGAGATGGCGCTCGATGACGCCAACTACCTCTGATA
GTTGAGTCGATACTTCGGCGATCACCGCTTCCCTCATACTCTTCCTTTTTCAATATTATTGAAGCATTTA
TCAGGGTTATTGTCTCATGAGCGGATACATATTTGAATGTATTTAGAAAAATAAACAAATAGCTAGCTCA
CTCGGTCGCTACGCTCCGGGCGTGAGACTGCGGCGGGCGCTGCGGACACATACAAAGTTACCCACAGATT
CCGTGGATAAGCAGGGGACTAACATGTGAGGCAAAACAGCAGGGCCGCGCCGGTGGCGTTTTTCCATAGG
CTCCGCCCTCCTGCCAGAGTTCACATAAACAGACGCTTTTCCGGTGCATCTGTGGGAGCCGTGAGGCTCA
ACCATGAATCTGACAGTACGGGCGAAACCCGACAGGACTTAAAGATCCCCACCGTTTCCGGCGGGTCGCT
CCCTCTTGCGCTCTCCTGTTCCGACCCTGCCGTTTACCGGATACCTGTTCCGCCTTTCTCCCTTACGGGA
AGTGTGGCGCTTTCTCATAGCTCACACACTGGTATCTCGGCTCGGTGTAGGTCGTTCGCTCCAAGCTGGG
CTGTAAGCAAGAACTCCCCGTTCAGCCCGACTGCTGCGCCTTATCCGGTAACTGTTCACTTGAGTCCAAC
CCGGAAAAGCACGGTAAAACGCCACTGGCAGCAGCCATTGGTAACTGGGAGTTCGCAGAGGATTTGTTTA
GCTAAACACGCGGTTGCTCTTGAAGTGTGCGCCAAAGTCCGGCTACACTGGAAGGACAGATTTGGTTGCT
GTGCTCTGCGAAAGCCAGTTACCACGGTTAAGCAGTTCCCCAACTGACTTAACCTTCGATCAAACCACCT
CCCCAGGTGGTTTTTTCGTTTACAGGGCAAAAGATTACGCGCAGAAAAAAAGGATCTCAAGAAGATCCTT
TGATCTTTTCTACTGAACCGCTCTAGATTTCAGTGCAATTTATCTCTTCAAATGTAGCACCTGAAGTCAG
CCCCATACGATATAAGTTGTAATTCTCATGTTAGTCATGCCCCGCGCCCACCGGAAGGAGCTGACTGGGT
TGAAGGCTCTCAAGGGCATCGGTCGAGATCCCGGTGCCTAATGAGTGAGCTAACTTACATTAATTGCGTT
GCGCTCACTGCCCGCTTTCCAGTCGGGAAACCTGTCGTGCCAGCTGCATTAATGAATCGGCCAACGCGCG
GGGAGAGGCGGTTTGCGTATTGGGCGCCAGGGTGGTTTTTCTTTTCACCAGTGAGACGGGCAACAGCTGA
TTGCCCTTCACCGCCTGGCCCTGAGAGAGTTGCAGCAAGCGGTCCACGCTGGTTTGCCCCAGCAGGCGAA
AATCCTGTTTGATGGTGGTTAACGGCGGGATATAACATGAGCTGTCTTCGGTATCGTCGTATCCCACTAC
CGAGATGTCCGCACCAACGCGCAGCCCGGACTCGGTAATGGCGCGCATTGCGCCCAGCGCCATCTGATCG
TTGGCAACCAGCATCGCAGTGGGAACGATGCCCTCATTCAGCATTTGCATGGTTTGTTGAAAACCGGACA
TGGCACTCCAGTCGCCTTCCCGTTCCGCTATCGGCTGAATTTGATTGCGAGTGAGATATTTATGCCAGCC
AGCCAGACGCAGACGCGCCGAGACAGAACTTAATGGGCCCGCTAACAGCGCGATTTGCTGGTGACCCAAT
GCGACCAGATGCTCCACGCCCAGTCGCGTACCGTCTTCATGGGAGAAAATAATACTGTTGATGGGTGTCT
GGTCAGAGACATCAAGAAATAACGCCGGAACATTAGTGCAGGCAGCTTCCACAGCAATGGCATCCTGGTC
ATCCAGCGGATAGTTAATGATCAGCCCACTGACGCGTTGCGCGAGAAGATTGTGCACCGCCGCTTTACAG
GCTTCGACGCCGCTTCGTTCTACCATCGACACCACCACGCTGGCACCCAGTTGATCGGCGCGAGATTTAA
TCGCCGCGACAATTTGCGACGGCGCGTGCAGGGCCAGACTGGAGGTGGCAACGCCAATCAGCAACGACTG
TTTGCCCGCCAGTTGTTGTGCCACGCGGTTGGGAATGTAATTCAGCTCCGCCATCGCCGCTTCCACTTTT
TCCCGCGTTTTCGCAGAAACGTGGCTGGCCTGGTTCACCACGCGGGAAACGGTCTGATAAGAGACACCGG
CATACTCTGCGACATCGTATAACGTTACTGGTTTCACATTCACCACCCTGAATTGACTCTCTTCCGGGCG
CTATCATGCCATACCGCGAAAGGTTTTGCGCCATTCGATGGTGTCCGGGATCTCGACGCTCTCCCTTATG
CGACTCCTGCATTAGGAAAT
