>Addgene plasmid #80094 | pWUKI Cas1 V190I Cas2 | addgene partial sequence | sequence record 155768 | T7 5'-TAATACGACTCACTATAGGG-3'
ATTTTGTTTAACTTTAATAAGGAGATATACCATGACCTGGCTTCCCCTTAATCCCATTCCACTCAAAGAT
CGCGTCTCCATGATCTTTCTGCAATATGGGCAGATCGATGTAATAGATGGCGCGTTTGTACTTATCGACA
AGACAGGGATCCGCACTCATATTCCTGTTGGCTCGGTTGCCTGCATCATGCTGGAACCTGGTACACGGGT
TTCGCATGCAGCTGTACGCCTGGCTGCGCAAGTTGGAACATTGTTGGTATGGGTGGGGGAAGCGGGCGTT
CGTGTTTATGCTTCTGGTCAGCCTGGAGGTGCGCGTTCAGATAAGCTGCTCTATCAGGCAAAACTTGCTC
TGGATGAAGATTTGCGTCTGAAGGTCGTACGTAAAATGTTTGAACTTCGGTTTGGAGAACCTGCGCCTGC
CCGGCGCTCCGTAGAGCAACTCAGAGGTATAGAAGGCAGTCGCGTGCGGGCAACCTACGCACTTCTGGCG
AAGCAATACGGCGTGACATGGAATGGACGTCGCTACGATCCGAAAGACTGGGAAAAGGGCGATACGATCA
ACCAATGCATTAGCGCTGCAACTTCCTGTTTATACGGCATAACTGAAGCGGCGATACTTGCAGCTGGTTA
TGCACCAGCTATTGGGTTTGTGCATACAGGAAAGCCTCTTTCCTTTGTTTACGATATTGCAGACATCATT
AAATTTGACACTGTTGTACCGAAAGCTTTTGAGATAGCGCGTCGTAACCCTGGTGAGCCGGACCGGGAAG
