>Addgene plasmid #80094 | pWUKI Cas1 V190I Cas2 | addgene partial sequence | sequence record 155769 | T7term 5'-GCTAGTTATTGCTCAGCGG-3'
AGTCCATGTGCTGGCGTTCAAATTTCGCAGCAGCGGTTTCTTTACCAGACTCGAGTGCGGCCGCTCA
[282 nt withheld, positions 68-349]
TTCAGCTACTCCGATGGCCTGCATCTCCCAGTGAAACAGGAAGCGGAATGGCAACAGGCTGTGCATCTTC
AGGTGGGGCCGGCGGTTGTATTTCTCCAGCGGCAAGCACGTCCTCTATAAGCGGAATCAATTTGGCTAAT
GTTTTACTACTGCGAAAAATATCCCTGCACGCCAAACGGACTTCCCGGTCCGGCTCACCAGGGTTACGAC
GCGCTATCTCAAAAGCTTTCGGTACAACAGTGTCAAATTTAATGATGTCTGCAATATCGTAAACAAAGGA
AAGAGGCTTTCCTGTATGCACAAACCCAATAGCTGGTGCATAACCAGCTGCAAGTATCGCCGCTTCAGTT
ATGCCGTATAAACAGGAAGTTGCAGCGCTAATGCATTGGTTGATCGTATCGCCCTTTTCCCAGTCTTTCG
GATCGTAGCGACGTCCATTCCATGTCACGC
