>Addgene plasmid #80094 | pWUKI Cas1 V190I Cas2 | addgene partial sequence | sequence record 156221 | M13pUC-Rev 5'-AGCGGATAACAATTTCACACAGG-3'
GTCAATCAAGAAGCTAAGCCAGAGGTCAAGCCAGAAGTCAAGCCTGAGACTCACATCAATTTAAAGGTGT
CCGATGGATCTTCAGAGATCTTCTTCAAGATCAAAAAGACCACTCCTTTAAGAAGGCTGATGGAAGCGTT
CGCTAAAAGACAGGGTAAGGAAATGGACTCCTTAAGATTCTTGTACGACGGTATTAGAATTCAAGCTGAT
CAGGCCCCTGAAGATTTGGACATGGAGGATAACGATATTATTGAGGCTCACCGCGAACAGATTGGAGGTC
GGTTTATCCCCGCTGGCGCGGGGAACTCTCTAAAAGTATACATTTGTTCTTAAAGCATTTTTTCCCATAC
AAACAACCCACCAACCTTAATGTAACAGGATCTGGCAGTAGCCATATTCAACGGGAAACGTCTTGCTCTA
GGCCGCGATTAAATTCCAACATGGATGCTGATTTATATGGGTATAAATGGGCTCGCGATAATGTCGGGCA
ATCAGGTGCGACAATCTATCGATTGTATGGGAAGCCCGATGCGCCAGAGTTGTTTCTGAAACATGGCAAA
GGTAGCGTTGCCAATGATGTTACAGATGAGATGGTCAGACTAAACTGGCTGACGGAATTTATGCCTCTTC
CGACCATCAAGCATTTTATCCGTACTCCTGATGATGCATGGTTACTCACCACTGCGATCCCCGGGAAAAC
AGCATTCCAGGTATTAGAAGAATATCCTGATTCAGGTGAAAATATTGTTGATGCGCTGGCAGTGTTCCTG
CGCCGGTTGCATTCGATTCCTGTTTGTAATTGTCCTTTTAACAGCGACCGCGTATTT
